Addgene plasmid #121869: KX002: pMVP/PB-DEST
Purpose: (Empty Backbone) pMVP destination vector, empty PiggyBac transposon vector backbone
Depositing lab: Christopher Newgard. Depositing organization: Duke University. Publication: Creation of versatile cloning platforms for transgene expression and dCas9-based epigenome editing. Haldeman JM, Conway AE, Arlotto ME, Slentz DH, Muoio DM, Becker TC, Newgard CB. Nucleic Acids Res. 2018 Dec 27. pii: 5264291. doi: 10.1093/nar/gky1286. PubMed 30590691.
Backbone
  Vector backbone: JK104
  Backbone manufacturer: Newgard Lab
  Backbone size (bp): 3239
  Vector type: Mammalian Expression ; PiggyBac Transposon, pMVP Gateway Destination Vector
Growth in bacteria
  Bacterial resistance: Chloramphenicol and Ampicillin, 25 & 100 μg/mL
  Growth temperature: 37°C
  Growth strain: ccdB Survival
  Copy number: High Copy
Gene/Insert
  Gene/Insert name: Gateway selection cassette (ccdb gene + Chlor resistance gene)
  Species: Synthetic
  Insert size (bp): 1455
  Cloning method: Gibson Cloning
Terms and licenses: Academic/Nonprofit Terms; Industry Terms: Not Available to Industry
Depositor comments: PiggyBac ITR sequences derived from Addgene #63800
How to cite: KX002: pMVP/PB-DEST was a gift from Christopher Newgard (Addgene plasmid # 121869 ; http://n2t.net/addgene:121869 ; RRID:Addgene_121869)
