[The description below was written by a language model from this plasmid's Addgene catalogue record and pLannotate feature annotations shown in this document.]
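Description:
KX002: pMVP/PB-DEST is an empty Gateway destination vector built on a PiggyBac transposon backbone (JK104) and belongs to the pMVP modular cloning platform for mammalian transgene expression. It is a high-copy E. coli plasmid of about 4.7 kb that replicates from a ColE1/pUC-type origin and carries a β-lactamase gene with its own promoter for ampicillin selection. The automated annotation also picks up short fragments of an RSF origin, lacZα, pBluescript polylinker and f1 origin, which appear to be remnants of the parental backbone rather than functional parts.

The insert is the standard Gateway selection cassette, installed by Gibson assembly. It has attR1 and attR2 recombination sites flanking a chloramphenicol acetyltransferase gene and the ccdB toxin gene, along with a partial ccdA fragment. Because CcdB poisons DNA gyrase, the unrecombined plasmid must be kept in a ccdB-tolerant strain, under combined chloramphenicol and ampicillin selection. In an LR reaction the attR-flanked cassette is replaced by sequences from entry clones, and loss of ccdB counterselects against unrecombined vector in ordinary strains.

The vector has no annotated mammalian promoter, coding sequence, polyadenylation signal or selectable marker, so these would have to come from the entry modules that are recombined in. The record states that the PiggyBac inverted terminal repeats derive from another deposited plasmid, but the feature table does not annotate them. They presumably lie in the unannotated regions on either side of the attR cassette. After recombination, the ITR-flanked cargo can be integrated into a mammalian genome by PiggyBac transposase supplied from a separate source, giving stable transgene expression.
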