Features (pLannotate 1.2.2; 16 found; start..end, strand, type, name):
     24..128     +  promoter       AmpR promoter: bla
    129..989     +  CDS            AmpR: β-lactamase; bla; confers resistance to ampicillin, carbenicillin, and related antibiotics
   1160..1748    +  rep_origin     ori: high-copy-number ColE1/pMB1/pBR322/pUC origin of replication
   1824..1943    +  rep_origin     RSF ori (fragment): Plasmids containing the RSF 1030 origin of replication can be propagated in E. coli cells that contain additional plasmids with compatible origins.
   1944..1961    -  CDS            lacZα (fragment): LacZα fragment of β-galactosidase; lacZ fragment
   2227..2263    +  misc_feature   MCS (fragment): pBluescript multiple cloning site
   2263..2387    +  protein_bind   attR1: mutant version of attR; recombination site for the Gateway® LR reaction LR Clonase™
   2412..2442    +  promoter       lac UV5 promoter: E. coli lac promoter with an "up" mutation
   2466..2495    +  promoter       cat promoter (fragment): promoter of the E. coli cat gene encoding chloramphenicol acetyltransferase
   2496..3155    +  CDS            CmR: chloramphenicol acetyltransferase; cat; confers resistance to chloramphenicol
   3334..3492    +  CDS            ccdA (fragment): CCDA_ECO57 - Also known as H, letA. Experimental evidence at protein level: Swiss-Prot protein existence level 1. Antitoxin component of a type II toxin-antitoxin (TA) system which inhibits the post-segregational killing (PSK) of plasmid-free cells, also referred to as a plasmid addiction system. Binds to and blocks the activity of CcdB; will also remove bound CcdB protein from the CcdB-GyrA complex by forming a CcdA-CcdB complex, a process termed rejuvenation. Functions as a transcriptional corepressor for the ccdAB operon, repression also requires CcdB (By similarity). From Escherichia coli
   3497..3799    +  CDS            ccdB: CCDB_ECOLI - Also known as G, letB, letD. Experimental evidence at protein level: Swiss-Prot protein existence level 1. Toxic component of a type II toxin-antitoxin (TA) system, functioning in plasmid maintainence. Responsible for the post- segregational killing (PSK) of plasmid-free cells, also referred to as a plasmid addiction system. Half-life of over 2 hours. Cell killing by CcdB is accompanied by filamentation, defects in chromosome and plasmid segregation, defects in cell division, formation of anucleate cells, decreased DNA synthesis and plasmid loss. Interferes with the activity of DN
   3843..3967    -  protein_bind   attR2: mutant version of attR; recombination site for the Gateway® LR reaction LR Clonase™
   3968..3999    +  misc_feature   MCS (fragment): pBluescript multiple cloning site
   4026..4087    -  rep_origin     f1 ori (fragment) (sequence partly withheld): f1 bacteriophage origin of replication; arrow indicates direction of (+) strand synthesis
   4422..4691    -  rep_origin     f1 ori (fragment) (sequence partly withheld): f1 bacteriophage origin of replication; arrow indicates direction of (+) strand synthesis
>Addgene plasmid #121869 | KX002: pMVP/PB-DEST | addgene full sequence | sequence record 237496 | Addgene NGS Result
GTGGCACTTTTCGGGGAAATGTGCGCGGAACCCCTATTTGTTTATTTTTCTAAATACATTCAAATATGTA
TCCGCTCATGAGACAATAACCCTGATAAATGCTTCAATAATATTGAAAAAGGAAGAGTATGAGTATTCAA
CATTTCCGTGTCGCCCTTATTCCCTTTTTTGCGGCATTTTGCCTTCCTGTTTTTGCTCACCCAGAAACGC
TGGTGAAAGTAAAAGATGCTGAAGATCAGTTGGGTGCACGAGTGGGTTACATCGAACTGGATCTCAACAG
CGGTAAGATCCTTGAGAGTTTTCGCCCCGAAGAACGTTTTCCAATGATGAGCACTTTTAAAGTTCTGCTA
TGTGGCGCGGTATTATCCCGTATTGACGCCGGGCAAGAGCAACTCGGTCGCCGCATACACTATTCTCAGA
ATGACTTGGTTGAGTACTCACCAGTCACAGAAAAGCATCTTACGGATGGCATGACAGTAAGAGAATTATG
CAGTGCTGCCATAACCATGAGTGATAACACTGCGGCCAACTTACTTCTGACAACGATCGGAGGACCGAAG
GAGCTAACCGCTTTTTTGCACAACATGGGGGATCATGTAACTCGCCTTGATCGTTGGGAACCGGAGCTGA
ATGAAGCCATACCAAACGACGAGCGTGACACCACGATGCCTGTAGCAATGGCAACAACGTTGCGCAAACT
ATTAACTGGCGAACTACTTACTCTAGCTTCCCGGCAACAATTAATAGACTGGATGGAGGCGGATAAAGTT
GCAGGACCACTTCTGCGCTCGGCCCTTCCGGCTGGCTGGTTTATTGCTGATAAATCTGGAGCCGGTGAGC
GTGGGTCTCGCGGTATCATTGCAGCACTGGGGCCAGATGGTAAGCCCTCCCGTATCGTAGTTATCTACAC
GACGGGGAGTCAGGCAACTATGGATGAACGAAATAGACAGATCGCTGAGATAGGTGCCTCACTGATTAAG
CATTGGTAACTGTCAGACCAAGTTTACTCATATATACTTTAGATTGATTTAAAACTTCATTTTTAATTTA
AAAGGATCTAGGTGAAGATCCTTTTTGATAATCTCATGACCAAAATCCCTTAACGTGAGTTTTCGTTCCA
CTGAGCGTCAGACCCCGTAGAAAAGATCAAAGGATCTTCTTGAGATCCTTTTTTTCTGCGCGTAATCTGC
TGCTTGCAAACAAAAAAACCACCGCTACCAGCGGTGGTTTGTTTGCCGGATCAAGAGCTACCAACTCTTT
TTCCGAAGGTAACTGGCTTCAGCAGAGCGCAGATACCAAATACTGTTCTTCTAGTGTAGCCGTAGTTAGG
CCACCACTTCAAGAACTCTGTAGCACCGCCTACATACCTCGCTCTGCTAATCCTGTTACCAGTGGCTGCT
GCCAGTGGCGATAAGTCGTGTCTTACCGGGTTGGACTCAAGACGATAGTTACCGGATAAGGCGCAGCGGT
CGGGCTGAACGGGGGGTTCGTGCACACAGCCCAGCTTGGAGCGAACGACCTACACCGAACTGAGATACCT
ACAGCGTGAGCTATGAGAAAGCGCCACGCTTCCCGAAGGGAGAAAGGCGGACAGGTATCCGGTAAGCGGC
AGGGTCGGAACAGGAGAGCGCACGAGGGAGCTTCCAGGGGGAAACGCCTGGTATCTTTATAGTCCTGTCG
GGTTTCGCCACCTCTGACTTGAGCGTCGATTTTTGTGATGCTCGTCAGGGGGGCGGAGCCTATGGAAAAA
CGCCAGCAACGCGGCCTTTTTACGGTTCCTGGCCTTTTGCTGGCCTTTTGCTCACATGCTGTACAGCTTA
AGTCATGTTCTTTCCTGCGTTATCCCCTGATTCTGTGGATAACCGTATTACCGCCTTTGAGTGAGCTGAT
ACCGCTCGCCGCAGCCGAACGACCGAGCGCAGCGAGTCAGTGAGCGAGGAAGCTGTAAAACGACGGCCAG
TAGCTCCACCGCCGCAGCTAGATTAACCCTAGAAAGATAATCATATTGTGACGTACGTTAAAGATAATCA
TGCGTAAAATTGACGCATGTGTTTTATCGGTCTGTATATCGAGGTTTATTTATTAATTTGAATAGATATT
AAGTTTTATTATATTTACACTTACATACTAATAATAAATTCAACAAACAATTTATTTATGTTTATTTATT
TATTAAAAAAAAACAAAAACTCAAAATTTCTTCTATAAAGTAACAAAACTTTTATGACTAGTGGATCCCC
CGGGCTGCAGGAATTCGATATCACAAGTTTGTACAAAAAAGCTGAACGAGAAACGTAAAATGATATAAAT
ATCAATATATTAAATTAGATTTTGCATAAAAAACAGACTACATAATACTGTAAAACACAACATATCCAGT
CACTATGGCGGCCGCATTAGGCACCCCAGGCTTTACACTTTATGCTTCCGGCTCGTATAATGTGTGGATT
TTGAGTTAGGATCCGTCGAGATTTTCAGGAGCTAAGGAAGCTAAAATGGAGAAAAAAATCACTGGATATA
CCACCGTTGATATATCCCAATGGCATCGTAAAGAACATTTTGAGGCATTTCAGTCAGTTGCTCAATGTAC
CTATAACCAGACCGTTCAGCTGGATATTACGGCCTTTTTAAAGACCGTAAAGAAAAATAAGCACAAGTTT
TATCCGGCCTTTATTCACATTCTTGCCCGCCTGATGAATGCTCATCCGGAATTCCGTATGGCAATGAAAG
ACGGTGAGCTGGTGATATGGGATAGTGTTCACCCTTGTTACACCGTTTTCCATGAGCAAACTGAAACGTT
TTCATCGCTCTGGAGTGAATACCACGACGATTTCCGGCAGTTTCTACACATATATTCGCAAGATGTGGCG
TGTTACGGTGAAAACCTGGCCTATTTCCCTAAAGGGTTTATTGAGAATATGTTTTTCGTCTCAGCCAATC
CCTGGGTGAGTTTCACCAGTTTTGATTTAAACGTGGCCAATATGGACAACTTCTTCGCCCCCGTTTTCAC
CATGGGCAAATATTATACGCAAGGCGACAAGGTGCTGATGCCGCTGGCGATTCAGGTTCATCATGCCGTT
TGTGATGGCTTCCATGTCGGCAGAATGCTTAATGAATTACAACAGTACTGCGATGAGTGGCAGGGCGGGG
CGTAAACGCGTGGATCCGGCTTACTAAAAGCCAGATAACAGTATGCGTATTTGCGCGCTGATTTTTGCGG
TATAAGAATATATACTGATATGTATACCCGAAGTATGTCAAAAAGAGGTATGCTATGAAGCAGCGTATTA
CAGTGACAGTTGACAGCGACAGCTATCAGTTGCTCAAGGCATATATGATGTCAATATCTCCGGTCTGGTA
AGCACAACCATGCAGAATGAAGCCCGTCGTCTGCGTGCCGAACGCTGGAAAGCGGAAAATCAGGAAGGGA
TGGCTGAGGTCGCCCGGTTTATTGAAATGAACGGCTCTTTTGCTGACGAGAACAGGGGCTGGTGAAATGC
AGTTTAAGGTTTACACCTATAAAAGAGAGAGCCGTTATCGTCTGTTTGTGGATGTACAGAGTGATATTAT
TGACACGCCCGGGCGACGGATGGTGATCCCCCTGGCCAGTGCACGTCTGCTGTCAGATAAAGTCTCCCGT
GAACTTTACCCGGTGGTGCATATCGGGGATGAAAGCTGGCGCATGATGACCACCGATATGGCCAGTGTGC
CGGTCTCCGTTATCGGGGAAGAAGTGGCTGATCTCAGCCACCGCGAAAATGACATCAAAAACGCCATTAA
CCTGATGTTCTGGGGAATATAAATGTCAGGCTCCCTTATACACAGCCAGTCTGCAGGTCGACCATAGTGA
CTGGATATGTTGTGTTTTACAGTATTATGTAGTCTGTTTTTTATGCAAAATCTAATTTAATATATTGATA
TTTATATCATTTTACGTTTCTCGTTCAGCTTTCTTGTACAAAGTGGTGATATCAAGCTTATCGATACCGT
CGACCTCGACATGGTCATAGCTGTTGACCTCGAGTTAAATCAAAAGAATAGACCGAGATAGGGT
[33 nt withheld, positions 4055-4087]
GCTGTCCCTGATATCTATAACAAGAAAATATATATATAATAAGTTATCACGTAAGTAGAACATGAAATAA
CAATATAATTATCGTATGAGTTAAATCTTAAAAGTCACGTAAAAGATAATCATGCGTCATTTTGACTCAC
GCGGTCGTTATAGTTCAAAATCAGTGACACTTACCGCATTGACAAGCACGCCTCACGGGAGCTCCAAGCG
GCGACTGAGATGTCCTAAATGCACAGCGACGGATTCGCGCTATTTAGAAAGAGAGAGCAATATTTCAAGA
ATGCATGCGTCAATTTTACGCAGACTATCTTTCTAGGGTTAATCTAGCTGCATCAAGG
[49 nt withheld, positions 4426-4474]
T
[91 nt withheld, positions 4476-4566]
G
[124 nt withheld, positions 4568-4691]
CAG
